Addgene plasmid #122304: px335-EF-Slc2a3-L
Purpose: Expresses sgRNA targeting mouse Slc2a3 and Cas9 nickase in mammalian cells
Depositing lab: Hiroshi Ochiai. Depositing organization: Hiroshima University. Publication: Genome-wide kinetic properties of transcriptional bursting in mouse embryonic stem cells. Ochiai H, Hayashi T, Umeda M, Yoshimura M, Harada A, Shimizu Y, Nakano K, Saitoh N, Liu Z, Yamamoto T, Okamura T, Ohkawa Y, Kimura H, Nikaido I. Sci Adv. 2020 Jun 17;6(25):eaaz6699. doi: 10.1126/sciadv.aaz6699. eCollection 2020 Jun. PubMed 32596448.
Backbone
  Vector backbone: px335
  Backbone size w/o insert (bp): 8427
  Total vector size (bp): 8447
  Modifications to backbone: We applied an optimized sgRNA design (sgRNA(F+E)) (Chen et al., Cell, 2013)
  Vector type: Mammalian Expression
Growth in bacteria
  Bacterial resistance: Ampicillin, 100 μg/mL
  Growth temperature: 37°C
  Growth strain: DH5alpha
  Copy number: High Copy
Gene/Insert
  Gene/Insert name: sgRNA for mouse Slc2a3
  gRNA/shRNA sequence: CCCGGCTCAGGCGTTGCCAG
  Species: Synthetic
  Entrez Gene: Slc2a3 (a.k.a. AA408729, AL023014, AL024341, AU040424, C78366, Glut-3, Glut3)
  Cloning method: Restriction Enzyme; 5′ cloning site BbsI (destroyed during cloning); 3′ cloning site BbsI (destroyed during cloning)
  Sequencing primers: 5′ LKO1_5_primer
Terms and licenses: Academic/Nonprofit Terms; Industry Terms: Not Available to Industry
How to cite: px335-EF-Slc2a3-L was a gift from Hiroshi Ochiai (Addgene plasmid # 122304 ; http://n2t.net/addgene:122304 ; RRID:Addgene_122304)
