[The description below was written by a language model from this plasmid's Addgene catalogue record and pLannotate feature annotations shown in this document.]
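Description:
px335-EF-Slc2a3-L is a mammalian expression plasmid built on the px335 backbone that delivers both components of a CRISPR nicking system: a single guide RNA directed against mouse Slc2a3 (Glut3) and the Streptococcus pyogenes Cas9 nickase. The 20-nt synthetic guide was inserted between two BbsI sites, which were destroyed during cloning. It sits downstream of the human U6 RNA polymerase III promoter and upstream of the guide scaffold. The depositor replaced the standard scaffold with the optimized sgRNA(F+E) design, which probably explains why automated annotation recognises this region only as tracrRNA and gRNA scaffold fragments.

The Cas9 coding sequence is annotated as overlapping N- and C-terminal portions that together span one continuous open reading frame. It is driven by a hybrid promoter made of the CMV enhancer, the chicken β-actin promoter and a hybrid CBA/MVM intron, and it is terminated by the bGH polyadenylation signal. A short fragment matching an HA epitope tag lies just upstream of Cas9. The nickase status comes from the catalogue purpose statement, and the feature tables do not annotate the mutation responsible.

A single AAV2 ITR follows the poly(A) signal, but with only one repeat annotated the plasmid is not presented as an AAV packaging vector. In bacteria it is maintained by a high-copy ColE1/pUC origin and selected with ampicillin through AmpR, and it also carries an f1/M13 phage origin. The depositor and repository sequences differ by two nucleotides in length but have essentially identical feature layouts.

The "L" in the name suggests this is one guide of a left/right pair for paired nicking, although the record does not say so. The associated study concerns transcriptional bursting in mouse embryonic stem cells.
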