Features (pLannotate 1.2.2; 18 found; start..end, strand, type, name):
      1..241     +  promoter       U6 promoter: RNA polymerase III promoter for human U6 snRNA
    289..356     +  misc_RNA       tracrRNA (fragment): trans-activating CRISPR RNA for the Streptococcus pyogenes CRISPR/Cas9 system
    363..406     +  misc_RNA       gRNA scaffold (fragment): guide RNA scaffold for the Streptococcus pyogenes CRISPR/Cas9 system
    453..738     +  enhancer       CMV enhancer: human cytomegalovirus immediate early enhancer; contains an 18-bp deletion relative to the standard CMV enhancer
    740..1017    +  promoter       chicken β-actin promoter: No description available
   1018..1246    +  intron         hybrid intron: hybrid between chicken β-actin (CBA) and minute virus of mice (MMV) introns (Gray et al., 2011)
   1267..1294    +  CDS            3xHA (fragment): three tandem HA epitope tags
   1327..3042    +  CDS            Cas9(N): N-terminal portion of Streptococcus pyogenes Cas9 (Zetsche et al., 2015)
   2929..5427    +  CDS            Cas9(C): C-terminal portion of Streptococcus pyogenes Cas9 (Zetsche et al., 2015)
   5494..5605    +  polyA_signal   bGH poly(A) signal: bovine growth hormone polyadenylation signal
   5710..5850    +  repeat_region  AAV2 ITR: inverted terminal repeat of adeno-associated virus serotype 2 inverted
   5855..5906    -  misc_feature   bom (fragment): basis of mobility region from pBR322
   5925..6305    +  rep_origin     M13 ori (sequence partly withheld): M13 bacteriophage origin of replication; arrow indicates direction of (+) strand synthesis
   6381..6430    -  misc_feature   bom (fragment): basis of mobility region from pBR322
   6532..6567    -  CDS            rop (fragment): Rop protein, which maintains plasmids at low copy number; rop
   6662..6766    +  promoter       AmpR promoter: bla
   6767..7627    +  CDS            AmpR: β-lactamase; bla; confers resistance to ampicillin, carbenicillin, and related antibiotics
   7798..8386    +  rep_origin     ori: high-copy-number ColE1/pMB1/pBR322/pUC origin of replication
>Addgene plasmid #122304 | px335-EF-Slc2a3-L | depositor full sequence | sequence record 233513 | px335-EF-Slc2a3-L sequence 8447 bps
GAGGGCCTATTTCCCATGATTCCTTCATATTTGCATATACGATACAAGGCTGTTAGAGAGATAATTGGAA
TTAATTTGACTGTAAACACAAAGATATTAGTACAAAATACGTGACGTAGAAAGTAATAATTTCTTGGGTA
GTTTGCAGTTTTAAAATTATGTTTTAAAATGGACTATCATATGCTTACCGTAACTTGAAAGTATTTCGAT
TTCTTGGCTTTATATATCTTGTGGAAAGGACGAAACACCGCCCGGCTCAGGCGTTGCCAGGTTTAAGAGC
TATGCTGGAAACAGCATAGCAAGTTTAAATAAGGCTAGTCCGTTATCAACTTGAAAAAGTGGCACCGAGT
CGGTGCTTTTTTGTTTTAGAGCTAGAAATAGCAAGTTAAAATAAGGCTAGTCCGTTTTTAGCGCGTGCGC
CAATTCTGCAGACAAATGGCTCTAGAGGTACCCGTTACATAACTTACGGTAAATGGCCCGCCTGGCTGAC
CGCCCAACGACCCCCGCCCATTGACGTCAATAGTAACGCCAATAGGGACTTTCCATTGACGTCAATGGGT
GGAGTATTTACGGTAAACTGCCCACTTGGCAGTACATCAAGTGTATCATATGCCAAGTACGCCCCCTATT
GACGTCAATGACGGTAAATGGCCCGCCTGGCATTGTGCCCAGTACATGACCTTATGGGACTTTCCTACTT
GGCAGTACATCTACGTATTAGTCATCGCTATTACCATGGTCGAGGTGAGCCCCACGTTCTGCTTCACTCT
CCCCATCTCCCCCCCCTCCCCACCCCCAATTTTGTATTTATTTATTTTTTAATTATTTTGTGCAGCGATG
GGGGCGGGGGGGGGGGGGGGGCGCGCGCCAGGCGGGGCGGGGCGGGGCGAGGGGCGGGGCGGGGCGAGGC
GGAGAGGTGCGGCGGCAGCCAATCAGAGCGGCGCGCTCCGAAAGTTTCCTTTTATGGCGAGGCGGCGGCG
GCGGCGGCCCTATAAAAAGCGAAGCGCGCGGCGGGCGGGAGTCGCTGCGACGCTGCCTTCGCCCCGTGCC
CCGCTCCGCCGCCGCCTCGCGCCGCCCGCCCCGGCTCTGACTGACCGCGTTACTCCCACAGGTGAGCGGG
CGGGACGGCCCTTCTCCTCCGGGCTGTAATTAGCTGAGCAAGAGGTAAGGGTTTAAGGGATGGTTGGTTG
GTGGGGTATTAATGTTTAATTACCTGGAGCACCTGCCTGAAATCACTTTTTTTCAGGTTGGACCGGTGCC
ACCATGTACCCATACGATGTTCCAGATTACGCTTCGCCGAAGAAAAAGCGCAAGGTCGAAGCGTCCGACA
AGAAGTACAGCATCGGCCTGGCCATCGGCACCAACTCTGTGGGCTGGGCCGTGATCACCGACGAGTACAA
GGTGCCCAGCAAGAAATTCAAGGTGCTGGGCAACACCGACCGGCACAGCATCAAGAAGAACCTGATCGGA
GCCCTGCTGTTCGACAGCGGCGAAACAGCCGAGGCCACCCGGCTGAAGAGAACCGCCAGAAGAAGATACA
CCAGACGGAAGAACCGGATCTGCTATCTGCAAGAGATCTTCAGCAACGAGATGGCCAAGGTGGACGACAG
CTTCTTCCACAGACTGGAAGAGTCCTTCCTGGTGGAAGAGGATAAGAAGCACGAGCGGCACCCCATCTTC
GGCAACATCGTGGACGAGGTGGCCTACCACGAGAAGTACCCCACCATCTACCACCTGAGAAAGAAACTGG
TGGACAGCACCGACAAGGCCGACCTGCGGCTGATCTATCTGGCCCTGGCCCACATGATCAAGTTCCGGGG
CCACTTCCTGATCGAGGGCGACCTGAACCCCGACAACAGCGACGTGGACAAGCTGTTCATCCAGCTGGTG
CAGACCTACAACCAGCTGTTCGAGGAAAACCCCATCAACGCCAGCGGCGTGGACGCCAAGGCCATCCTGT
CTGCCAGACTGAGCAAGAGCAGACGGCTGGAAAATCTGATCGCCCAGCTGCCCGGCGAGAAGAAGAATGG
CCTGTTCGGCAACCTGATTGCCCTGAGCCTGGGCCTGACCCCCAACTTCAAGAGCAACTTCGACCTGGCC
GAGGATGCCAAACTGCAGCTGAGCAAGGACACCTACGACGACGACCTGGACAACCTGCTGGCCCAGATCG
GCGACCAGTACGCCGACCTGTTTCTGGCCGCCAAGAACCTGTCCGACGCCATCCTGCTGAGCGACATCCT
GAGAGTGAACACCGAGATCACCAAGGCCCCCCTGAGCGCCTCTATGATCAAGAGATACGACGAGCACCAC
CAGGACCTGACCCTGCTGAAAGCTCTCGTGCGGCAGCAGCTGCCTGAGAAGTACAAAGAGATTTTCTTCG
ACCAGAGCAAGAACGGCTACGCCGGCTACATTGACGGCGGAGCCAGCCAGGAAGAGTTCTACAAGTTCAT
CAAGCCCATCCTGGAAAAGATGGACGGCACCGAGGAACTGCTCGTGAAGCTGAACAGAGAGGACCTGCTG
CGGAAGCAGCGGACCTTCGACAACGGCAGCATCCCCCACCAGATCCACCTGGGAGAGCTGCACGCCATTC
TGCGGCGGCAGGAAGATTTTTACCCATTCCTGAAGGACAACCGGGAAAAGATCGAGAAGATCCTGACCTT
CCGCATCCCCTACTACGTGGGCCCTCTGGCCAGGGGAAACAGCAGATTCGCCTGGATGACCAGAAAGAGC
GAGGAAACCATCACCCCCTGGAACTTCGAGGAAGTGGTGGACAAGGGCGCTTCCGCCCAGAGCTTCATCG
AGCGGATGACCAACTTCGATAAGAACCTGCCCAACGAGAAGGTGCTGCCCAAGCACAGCCTGCTGTACGA
GTACTTCACCGTGTATAACGAGCTGACCAAAGTGAAATACGTGACCGAGGGAATGAGAAAGCCCGCCTTC
CTGAGCGGCGAGCAGAAAAAGGCCATCGTGGACCTGCTGTTCAAGACCAACCGGAAAGTGACCGTGAAGC
AGCTGAAAGAGGACTACTTCAAGAAAATCGAGTGCTTCGACTCCGTGGAAATCTCCGGCGTGGAAGATCG
GTTCAACGCCTCCCTGGGCACATACCACGATCTGCTGAAAATTATCAAGGACAAGGACTTCCTGGACAAT
GAGGAAAACGAGGACATTCTGGAAGATATCGTGCTGACCCTGACACTGTTTGAGGACAGAGAGATGATCG
AGGAACGGCTGAAAACCTATGCCCACCTGTTCGACGACAAAGTGATGAAGCAGCTGAAGCGGCGGAGATA
CACCGGCTGGGGCAGGCTGAGCCGGAAGCTGATCAACGGCATCCGGGACAAGCAGTCCGGCAAGACAATC
CTGGATTTCCTGAAGTCCGACGGCTTCGCCAACAGAAACTTCATGCAGCTGATCCACGACGACAGCCTGA
CCTTTAAAGAGGACATCCAGAAAGCCCAGGTGTCCGGCCAGGGCGATAGCCTGCACGAGCACATTGCCAA
TCTGGCCGGCAGCCCCGCCATTAAGAAGGGCATCCTGCAGACAGTGAAGGTGGTGGACGAGCTCGTGAAA
GTGATGGGCCGGCACAAGCCCGAGAACATCGTGATCGAAATGGCCAGAGAGAACCAGACCACCCAGAAGG
GACAGAAGAACAGCCGCGAGAGAATGAAGCGGATCGAAGAGGGCATCAAAGAGCTGGGCAGCCAGATCCT
GAAAGAACACCCCGTGGAAAACACCCAGCTGCAGAACGAGAAGCTGTACCTGTACTACCTGCAGAATGGG
CGGGATATGTACGTGGACCAGGAACTGGACATCAACCGGCTGTCCGACTACGATGTGGACCATATCGTGC
CTCAGAGCTTTCTGAAGGACGACTCCATCGACAACAAGGTGCTGACCAGAAGCGACAAGAACCGGGGCAA
GAGCGACAACGTGCCCTCCGAAGAGGTCGTGAAGAAGATGAAGAACTACTGGCGGCAGCTGCTGAACGCC
AAGCTGATTACCCAGAGAAAGTTCGACAATCTGACCAAGGCCGAGAGAGGCGGCCTGAGCGAACTGGATA
AGGCCGGCTTCATCAAGAGACAGCTGGTGGAAACCCGGCAGATCACAAAGCACGTGGCACAGATCCTGGA
CTCCCGGATGAACACTAAGTACGACGAGAATGACAAGCTGATCCGGGAAGTGAAAGTGATCACCCTGAAG
TCCAAGCTGGTGTCCGATTTCCGGAAGGATTTCCAGTTTTACAAAGTGCGCGAGATCAACAACTACCACC
ACGCCCACGACGCCTACCTGAACGCCGTCGTGGGAACCGCCCTGATCAAAAAGTACCCTAAGCTGGAAAG
CGAGTTCGTGTACGGCGACTACAAGGTGTACGACGTGCGGAAGATGATCGCCAAGAGCGAGCAGGAAATC
GGCAAGGCTACCGCCAAGTACTTCTTCTACAGCAACATCATGAACTTTTTCAAGACCGAGATTACCCTGG
CCAACGGCGAGATCCGGAAGCGGCCTCTGATCGAGACAAACGGCGAAACCGGGGAGATCGTGTGGGATAA
GGGCCGGGATTTTGCCACCGTGCGGAAAGTGCTGAGCATGCCCCAAGTGAATATCGTGAAAAAGACCGAG
GTGCAGACAGGCGGCTTCAGCAAAGAGTCTATCCTGCCCAAGAGGAACAGCGATAAGCTGATCGCCAGAA
AGAAGGACTGGGACCCTAAGAAGTACGGCGGCTTCGACAGCCCCACCGTGGCCTATTCTGTGCTGGTGGT
GGCCAAAGTGGAAAAGGGCAAGTCCAAGAAACTGAAGAGTGTGAAAGAGCTGCTGGGGATCACCATCATG
GAAAGAAGCAGCTTCGAGAAGAATCCCATCGACTTTCTGGAAGCCAAGGGCTACAAAGAAGTGAAAAAGG
ACCTGATCATCAAGCTGCCTAAGTACTCCCTGTTCGAGCTGGAAAACGGCCGGAAGAGAATGCTGGCCTC
TGCCGGCGAACTGCAGAAGGGAAACGAACTGGCCCTGCCCTCCAAATATGTGAACTTCCTGTACCTGGCC
AGCCACTATGAGAAGCTGAAGGGCTCCCCCGAGGATAATGAGCAGAAACAGCTGTTTGTGGAACAGCACA
AGCACTACCTGGACGAGATCATCGAGCAGATCAGCGAGTTCTCCAAGAGAGTGATCCTGGCCGACGCTAA
TCTGGACAAAGTGCTGTCCGCCTACAACAAGCACCGGGATAAGCCCATCAGAGAGCAGGCCGAGAATATC
ATCCACCTGTTTACCCTGACCAATCTGGGAGCCCCTGCCGCCTTCAAGTACTTTGACACCACCATCGACC
GGAAGAGGTACACCAGCACCAAAGAGGTGCTGGACGCCACCCTGATCCACCAGAGCATCACCGGCCTGTA
CGAGACACGGATCGACCTGTCTCAGCTGGGAGGCGACAGCCCCAAGAAGAAGAGAAAGGTGGAGGCCAGC
TAAGAATTCCTAGAGCTCGCTGATCAGCCTCGACTGTGCCTTCTAGTTGCCAGCCATCTGTTGTTTGCCC
CTCCCCCGTGCCTTCCTTGACCCTGGAAGGTGCCACTCCCACTGTCCTTTCCTAATAAAATGAGGAAATT
GCATCGCATTGTCTGAGTAGGTGTCATTCTATTCTGGGGGGTGGGGTGGGGCAGGACAGCAAGGGGGAGG
ATTGGGAAGAGAATAGCAGGCATGCTGGGGAGCGGCCGCAGGAACCCCTAGTGATGGAGTTGGCCACTCC
CTCTCTGCGCGCTCGCTCGCTCACTGAGGCCGGGCGACCAAAGGTCGCCCGACGCCCGGGCTTTGCCCGG
GCGGCCTCAGTGAGCGAGCGAGCGCGCAGCTGCCTGCAGGGGCGCCTGATGCGGTATTTTCTCCTTACGC
ATCTGTGCGGTATTTCACACCGCATA
[142 nt withheld, positions 5907-6048]
C
[141 nt withheld, positions 6050-6190]
CCTTTGACGTTGGAGTCCACGTTCTTT
[37 nt withheld, positions 6218-6254]
ACCCTATCTCGGGCTATTCTTTTGATTTATAAGGGATTTTGCCGATTTCGGCCTATTGGTTAAAAAATGA
GCTGATTTAACAAAAATTTAACGCGAATTTTAACAAAATATTAACGTTTACAATTTTATGGTGCACTCTC
AGTACAATCTGCTCTGATGCCGCATAGTTAAGCCAGCCCCGACACCCGCCAACACCCGCTGACGCGCCCT
GACGGGCTTGTCTGCTCCCGGCATCCGCTTACAGACAAGCTGTGACCGTCTCCGGGAGCTGCATGTGTCA
GAGGTTTTCACCGTCATCACCGAAACGCGCGAGACGAAAGGGCCTCGTGATACGCCTATTTTTATAGGTT
AATGTCATGATAATAATGGTTTCTTAGACGTCAGGTGGCACTTTTCGGGGAAATGTGCGCGGAACCCCTA
TTTGTTTATTTTTCTAAATACATTCAAATATGTATCCGCTCATGAGACAATAACCCTGATAAATGCTTCA
ATAATATTGAAAAAGGAAGAGTATGAGTATTCAACATTTCCGTGTCGCCCTTATTCCCTTTTTTGCGGCA
TTTTGCCTTCCTGTTTTTGCTCACCCAGAAACGCTGGTGAAAGTAAAAGATGCTGAAGATCAGTTGGGTG
CACGAGTGGGTTACATCGAACTGGATCTCAACAGCGGTAAGATCCTTGAGAGTTTTCGCCCCGAAGAACG
TTTTCCAATGATGAGCACTTTTAAAGTTCTGCTATGTGGCGCGGTATTATCCCGTATTGACGCCGGGCAA
GAGCAACTCGGTCGCCGCATACACTATTCTCAGAATGACTTGGTTGAGTACTCACCAGTCACAGAAAAGC
ATCTTACGGATGGCATGACAGTAAGAGAATTATGCAGTGCTGCCATAACCATGAGTGATAACACTGCGGC
CAACTTACTTCTGACAACGATCGGAGGACCGAAGGAGCTAACCGCTTTTTTGCACAACATGGGGGATCAT
GTAACTCGCCTTGATCGTTGGGAACCGGAGCTGAATGAAGCCATACCAAACGACGAGCGTGACACCACGA
TGCCTGTAGCAATGGCAACAACGTTGCGCAAACTATTAACTGGCGAACTACTTACTCTAGCTTCCCGGCA
ACAATTAATAGACTGGATGGAGGCGGATAAAGTTGCAGGACCACTTCTGCGCTCGGCCCTTCCGGCTGGC
TGGTTTATTGCTGATAAATCTGGAGCCGGTGAGCGTGGAAGCCGCGGTATCATTGCAGCACTGGGGCCAG
ATGGTAAGCCCTCCCGTATCGTAGTTATCTACACGACGGGGAGTCAGGCAACTATGGATGAACGAAATAG
ACAGATCGCTGAGATAGGTGCCTCACTGATTAAGCATTGGTAACTGTCAGACCAAGTTTACTCATATATA
CTTTAGATTGATTTAAAACTTCATTTTTAATTTAAAAGGATCTAGGTGAAGATCCTTTTTGATAATCTCA
TGACCAAAATCCCTTAACGTGAGTTTTCGTTCCACTGAGCGTCAGACCCCGTAGAAAAGATCAAAGGATC
TTCTTGAGATCCTTTTTTTCTGCGCGTAATCTGCTGCTTGCAAACAAAAAAACCACCGCTACCAGCGGTG
GTTTGTTTGCCGGATCAAGAGCTACCAACTCTTTTTCCGAAGGTAACTGGCTTCAGCAGAGCGCAGATAC
CAAATACTGTCCTTCTAGTGTAGCCGTAGTTAGGCCACCACTTCAAGAACTCTGTAGCACCGCCTACATA
CCTCGCTCTGCTAATCCTGTTACCAGTGGCTGCTGCCAGTGGCGATAAGTCGTGTCTTACCGGGTTGGAC
TCAAGACGATAGTTACCGGATAAGGCGCAGCGGTCGGGCTGAACGGGGGGTTCGTGCACACAGCCCAGCT
TGGAGCGAACGACCTACACCGAACTGAGATACCTACAGCGTGAGCTATGAGAAAGCGCCACGCTTCCCGA
AGGGAGAAAGGCGGACAGGTATCCGGTAAGCGGCAGGGTCGGAACAGGAGAGCGCACGAGGGAGCTTCCA
GGGGGAAACGCCTGGTATCTTTATAGTCCTGTCGGGTTTCGCCACCTCTGACTTGAGCGTCGATTTTTGT
GATGCTCGTCAGGGGGGCGGAGCCTATGGAAAAACGCCAGCAACGCGGCCTTTTTACGGTTCCTGGCCTT
TTGCTGGCCTTTTGCTCACATGT
