Features (pLannotate 1.2.2; 18 found; start..end, strand, type, name):
      1..241     +  promoter       U6 promoter: RNA polymerase III promoter for human U6 snRNA
    289..356     +  misc_RNA       tracrRNA (fragment): trans-activating CRISPR RNA for the Streptococcus pyogenes CRISPR/Cas9 system
    363..406     +  misc_RNA       gRNA scaffold (fragment): guide RNA scaffold for the Streptococcus pyogenes CRISPR/Cas9 system
    453..738     +  enhancer       CMV enhancer: human cytomegalovirus immediate early enhancer; contains an 18-bp deletion relative to the standard CMV enhancer
    740..1016    +  promoter       chicken β-actin promoter: No description available
   1017..1244    +  intron         hybrid intron: hybrid between chicken β-actin (CBA) and minute virus of mice (MMV) introns (Gray et al., 2011)
   1265..1292    +  CDS            3xHA (fragment): three tandem HA epitope tags
   1325..3040    +  CDS            Cas9(N): N-terminal portion of Streptococcus pyogenes Cas9 (Zetsche et al., 2015)
   2927..5425    +  CDS            Cas9(C): C-terminal portion of Streptococcus pyogenes Cas9 (Zetsche et al., 2015)
   5492..5603    +  polyA_signal   bGH poly(A) signal: bovine growth hormone polyadenylation signal
   5708..5848    +  repeat_region  AAV2 ITR: inverted terminal repeat of adeno-associated virus serotype 2 inverted
   5853..5904    -  misc_feature   bom (fragment): basis of mobility region from pBR322
   5923..6378    +  rep_origin     f1 ori (sequence partly withheld): f1 bacteriophage origin of replication; arrow indicates direction of (+) strand synthesis
   6379..6428    -  misc_feature   bom (fragment): basis of mobility region from pBR322
   6530..6565    -  CDS            rop (fragment): Rop protein, which maintains plasmids at low copy number; rop
   6660..6764    +  promoter       AmpR promoter: bla
   6765..7625    +  CDS            AmpR: β-lactamase; bla; confers resistance to ampicillin, carbenicillin, and related antibiotics
   7796..8384    +  rep_origin     ori: high-copy-number ColE1/pMB1/pBR322/pUC origin of replication
>Addgene plasmid #122304 | px335-EF-Slc2a3-L | addgene full sequence | sequence record 238300 | Addgene NGS Result
GAGGGCCTATTTCCCATGATTCCTTCATATTTGCATATACGATACAAGGCTGTTAGAGAGATAATTGGAA
TTAATTTGACTGTAAACACAAAGATATTAGTACAAAATACGTGACGTAGAAAGTAATAATTTCTTGGGTA
GTTTGCAGTTTTAAAATTATGTTTTAAAATGGACTATCATATGCTTACCGTAACTTGAAAGTATTTCGAT
TTCTTGGCTTTATATATCTTGTGGAAAGGACGAAACACCGCCCGGCTCAGGCGTTGCCAGGTTTAAGAGC
TATGCTGGAAACAGCATAGCAAGTTTAAATAAGGCTAGTCCGTTATCAACTTGAAAAAGTGGCACCGAGT
CGGTGCTTTTTTGTTTTAGAGCTAGAAATAGCAAGTTAAAATAAGGCTAGTCCGTTTTTAGCGCGTGCGC
CAATTCTGCAGACAAATGGCTCTAGAGGTACCCGTTACATAACTTACGGTAAATGGCCCGCCTGGCTGAC
CGCCCAACGACCCCCGCCCATTGACGTCAATAGTAACGCCAATAGGGACTTTCCATTGACGTCAATGGGT
GGAGTATTTACGGTAAACTGCCCACTTGGCAGTACATCAAGTGTATCATATGCCAAGTACGCCCCCTATT
GACGTCAATGACGGTAAATGGCCCGCCTGGCATTGTGCCCAGTACATGACCTTATGGGACTTTCCTACTT
GGCAGTACATCTACGTATTAGTCATCGCTATTACCATGGTCGAGGTGAGCCCCACGTTCTGCTTCACTCT
CCCCATCTCCCCCCCCTCCCCACCCCCAATTTTGTATTTATTTATTTTTTAATTATTTTGTGCAGCGATG
GGGGCGGGGGGGGGGGGGGGCGCGCGCCAGGCGGGGCGGGGGGGGGGGGGGGGGGGGGGGGGGGGGGGGG
GGGGGGGGCGGCGGCAGCCAATCAGAGCGGCGCGCTCCGAAAGTTTCCTTTTATGGCGAGGCGGCGGCGG
CGGCGGCCCTATAAAAAGCGAAGCGCGCGGCGGGCGGGAGTCGCTGCGCGCTGCCTTCGCCCCGTGCCCC
GCTCCGCCGCCGCCTCGCGCCGCCCGCCCCGGCTCTGACTGACCGCGTTACTCCCACAGGTGAGCGGGCG
GGACGGCCCTTCTCCTCCGGGCTGTAATTAGCTGAGCAAGAGGTAAGGGTTTAAGGGATGGTTGGTTGGT
GGGGTATTAATGTTTAATTACCTGGAGCACCTGCCTGAAATCACTTTTTTTCAGGTTGGACCGGTGCCAC
CATGTACCCATACGATGTTCCAGATTACGCTTCGCCGAAGAAAAAGCGCAAGGTCGAAGCGTCCGACAAG
AAGTACAGCATCGGCCTGGCCATCGGCACCAACTCTGTGGGCTGGGCCGTGATCACCGACGAGTACAAGG
TGCCCAGCAAGAAATTCAAGGTGCTGGGCAACACCGACCGGCACAGCATCAAGAAGAACCTGATCGGAGC
CCTGCTGTTCGACAGCGGCGAAACAGCCGAGGCCACCCGGCTGAAGAGAACCGCCAGAAGAAGATACACC
AGACGGAAGAACCGGATCTGCTATCTGCAAGAGATCTTCAGCAACGAGATGGCCAAGGTGGACGACAGCT
TCTTCCACAGACTGGAAGAGTCCTTCCTGGTGGAAGAGGATAAGAAGCACGAGCGGCACCCCATCTTCGG
CAACATCGTGGACGAGGTGGCCTACCACGAGAAGTACCCCACCATCTACCACCTGAGAAAGAAACTGGTG
GACAGCACCGACAAGGCCGACCTGCGGCTGATCTATCTGGCCCTGGCCCACATGATCAAGTTCCGGGGCC
ACTTCCTGATCGAGGGCGACCTGAACCCCGACAACAGCGACGTGGACAAGCTGTTCATCCAGCTGGTGCA
GACCTACAACCAGCTGTTCGAGGAAAACCCCATCAACGCCAGCGGCGTGGACGCCAAGGCCATCCTGTCT
GCCAGACTGAGCAAGAGCAGACGGCTGGAAAATCTGATCGCCCAGCTGCCCGGCGAGAAGAAGAATGGCC
TGTTCGGCAACCTGATTGCCCTGAGCCTGGGCCTGACCCCCAACTTCAAGAGCAACTTCGACCTGGCCGA
GGATGCCAAACTGCAGCTGAGCAAGGACACCTACGACGACGACCTGGACAACCTGCTGGCCCAGATCGGC
GACCAGTACGCCGACCTGTTTCTGGCCGCCAAGAACCTGTCCGACGCCATCCTGCTGAGCGACATCCTGA
GAGTGAACACCGAGATCACCAAGGCCCCCCTGAGCGCCTCTATGATCAAGAGATACGACGAGCACCACCA
GGACCTGACCCTGCTGAAAGCTCTCGTGCGGCAGCAGCTGCCTGAGAAGTACAAAGAGATTTTCTTCGAC
CAGAGCAAGAACGGCTACGCCGGCTACATTGACGGCGGAGCCAGCCAGGAAGAGTTCTACAAGTTCATCA
AGCCCATCCTGGAAAAGATGGACGGCACCGAGGAACTGCTCGTGAAGCTGAACAGAGAGGACCTGCTGCG
GAAGCAGCGGACCTTCGACAACGGCAGCATCCCCCACCAGATCCACCTGGGAGAGCTGCACGCCATTCTG
CGGCGGCAGGAAGATTTTTACCCATTCCTGAAGGACAACCGGGAAAAGATCGAGAAGATCCTGACCTTCC
GCATCCCCTACTACGTGGGCCCTCTGGCCAGGGGAAACAGCAGATTCGCCTGGATGACCAGAAAGAGCGA
GGAAACCATCACCCCCTGGAACTTCGAGGAAGTGGTGGACAAGGGCGCTTCCGCCCAGAGCTTCATCGAG
CGGATGACCAACTTCGATAAGAACCTGCCCAACGAGAAGGTGCTGCCCAAGCACAGCCTGCTGTACGAGT
ACTTCACCGTGTATAACGAGCTGACCAAAGTGAAATACGTGACCGAGGGAATGAGAAAGCCCGCCTTCCT
GAGCGGCGAGCAGAAAAAGGCCATCGTGGACCTGCTGTTCAAGACCAACCGGAAAGTGACCGTGAAGCAG
CTGAAAGAGGACTACTTCAAGAAAATCGAGTGCTTCGACTCCGTGGAAATCTCCGGCGTGGAAGATCGGT
TCAACGCCTCCCTGGGCACATACCACGATCTGCTGAAAATTATCAAGGACAAGGACTTCCTGGACAATGA
GGAAAACGAGGACATTCTGGAAGATATCGTGCTGACCCTGACACTGTTTGAGGACAGAGAGATGATCGAG
GAACGGCTGAAAACCTATGCCCACCTGTTCGACGACAAAGTGATGAAGCAGCTGAAGCGGCGGAGATACA
CCGGCTGGGGCAGGCTGAGCCGGAAGCTGATCAACGGCATCCGGGACAAGCAGTCCGGCAAGACAATCCT
GGATTTCCTGAAGTCCGACGGCTTCGCCAACAGAAACTTCATGCAGCTGATCCACGACGACAGCCTGACC
TTTAAAGAGGACATCCAGAAAGCCCAGGTGTCCGGCCAGGGCGATAGCCTGCACGAGCACATTGCCAATC
TGGCCGGCAGCCCCGCCATTAAGAAGGGCATCCTGCAGACAGTGAAGGTGGTGGACGAGCTCGTGAAAGT
GATGGGCCGGCACAAGCCCGAGAACATCGTGATCGAAATGGCCAGAGAGAACCAGACCACCCAGAAGGGA
CAGAAGAACAGCCGCGAGAGAATGAAGCGGATCGAAGAGGGCATCAAAGAGCTGGGCAGCCAGATCCTGA
AAGAACACCCCGTGGAAAACACCCAGCTGCAGAACGAGAAGCTGTACCTGTACTACCTGCAGAATGGGCG
GGATATGTACGTGGACCAGGAACTGGACATCAACCGGCTGTCCGACTACGATGTGGACCATATCGTGCCT
CAGAGCTTTCTGAAGGACGACTCCATCGACAACAAGGTGCTGACCAGAAGCGACAAGAACCGGGGCAAGA
GCGACAACGTGCCCTCCGAAGAGGTCGTGAAGAAGATGAAGAACTACTGGCGGCAGCTGCTGAACGCCAA
GCTGATTACCCAGAGAAAGTTCGACAATCTGACCAAGGCCGAGAGAGGCGGCCTGAGCGAACTGGATAAG
GCCGGCTTCATCAAGAGACAGCTGGTGGAAACCCGGCAGATCACAAAGCACGTGGCACAGATCCTGGACT
CCCGGATGAACACTAAGTACGACGAGAATGACAAGCTGATCCGGGAAGTGAAAGTGATCACCCTGAAGTC
CAAGCTGGTGTCCGATTTCCGGAAGGATTTCCAGTTTTACAAAGTGCGCGAGATCAACAACTACCACCAC
GCCCACGACGCCTACCTGAACGCCGTCGTGGGAACCGCCCTGATCAAAAAGTACCCTAAGCTGGAAAGCG
AGTTCGTGTACGGCGACTACAAGGTGTACGACGTGCGGAAGATGATCGCCAAGAGCGAGCAGGAAATCGG
CAAGGCTACCGCCAAGTACTTCTTCTACAGCAACATCATGAACTTTTTCAAGACCGAGATTACCCTGGCC
AACGGCGAGATCCGGAAGCGGCCTCTGATCGAGACAAACGGCGAAACCGGGGAGATCGTGTGGGATAAGG
GCCGGGATTTTGCCACCGTGCGGAAAGTGCTGAGCATGCCCCAAGTGAATATCGTGAAAAAGACCGAGGT
GCAGACAGGCGGCTTCAGCAAAGAGTCTATCCTGCCCAAGAGGAACAGCGATAAGCTGATCGCCAGAAAG
AAGGACTGGGACCCTAAGAAGTACGGCGGCTTCGACAGCCCCACCGTGGCCTATTCTGTGCTGGTGGTGG
CCAAAGTGGAAAAGGGCAAGTCCAAGAAACTGAAGAGTGTGAAAGAGCTGCTGGGGATCACCATCATGGA
AAGAAGCAGCTTCGAGAAGAATCCCATCGACTTTCTGGAAGCCAAGGGCTACAAAGAAGTGAAAAAGGAC
CTGATCATCAAGCTGCCTAAGTACTCCCTGTTCGAGCTGGAAAACGGCCGGAAGAGAATGCTGGCCTCTG
CCGGCGAACTGCAGAAGGGAAACGAACTGGCCCTGCCCTCCAAATATGTGAACTTCCTGTACCTGGCCAG
CCACTATGAGAAGCTGAAGGGCTCCCCCGAGGATAATGAGCAGAAACAGCTGTTTGTGGAACAGCACAAG
CACTACCTGGACGAGATCATCGAGCAGATCAGCGAGTTCTCCAAGAGAGTGATCCTGGCCGACGCTAATC
TGGACAAAGTGCTGTCCGCCTACAACAAGCACCGGGATAAGCCCATCAGAGAGCAGGCCGAGAATATCAT
CCACCTGTTTACCCTGACCAATCTGGGAGCCCCTGCCGCCTTCAAGTACTTTGACACCACCATCGACCGG
AAGAGGTACACCAGCACCAAAGAGGTGCTGGACGCCACCCTGATCCACCAGAGCATCACCGGCCTGTACG
AGACACGGATCGACCTGTCTCAGCTGGGAGGCGACAGCCCCAAGAAGAAGAGAAAGGTGGAGGCCAGCTA
AGAATTCCTAGAGCTCGCTGATCAGCCTCGACTGTGCCTTCTAGTTGCCAGCCATCTGTTGTTTGCCCCT
CCCCCGTGCCTTCCTTGACCCTGGAAGGTGCCACTCCCACTGTCCTTTCCTAATAAAATGAGGAAATTGC
ATCGCATTGTCTGAGTAGGTGTCATTCTATTCTGGGGGGTGGGGTGGGGCAGGACAGCAAGGGGGAGGAT
TGGGAAGAGAATAGCAGGCATGCTGGGGAGCGGCCGCAGGAACCCCTAGTGATGGAGTTGGCCACTCCCT
CTCTGCGCGCTCGCTCGCTCACTGAGGCCGGGCGACCAAAGGTCGCCCGACGCCCGGGCTTTGCCCGGGC
GGCCTCAGTGAGCGAGCGAGCGCGCAGCTGCCTGCAGGGGCGCCTGATGCGGTATTTTCTCCTTACGCAT
CTGTGCGGTATTTCACACCGCATA
[95 nt withheld, positions 5905-5999]
T
[46 nt withheld, positions 6001-6046]
C
[141 nt withheld, positions 6048-6188]
CCTTTGACGTTGGAGTCCACGTTCTTT
[37 nt withheld, positions 6216-6252]
ACTCTATCTCGGGCTATTCTTTTGATTTATAAGGGATTTTGCCGATTTCGGTCTATTGGTTAAAAAATGA
GCTGATTTAACAAAAATTTAACGCGAATTTTAACAAAATATTAACGTTTACAATTTTATGGTGCACTCTC
AGTACAATCTGCTCTGATGCCGCATAGTTAAGCCAGCCCCGACACCCGCCAACACCCGCTGACGCGCCCT
GACGGGCTTGTCTGCTCCCGGCATCCGCTTACAGACAAGCTGTGACCGTCTCCGGGAGCTGCATGTGTCA
GAGGTTTTCACCGTCATCACCGAAACGCGCGAGACGAAAGGGCCTCGTGATACGCCTATTTTTATAGGTT
AATGTCATGATAATAATGGTTTCTTAGACGTCAGGTGGCACTTTTCGGGGAAATGTGCGCGGAACCCCTA
TTTGTTTATTTTTCTAAATACATTCAAATATGTATCCGCTCATGAGACAATAACCCTGATAAATGCTTCA
ATAATATTGAAAAAGGAAGAGTATGAGTATTCAACATTTCCGTGTCGCCCTTATTCCCTTTTTTGCGGCA
TTTTGCCTTCCTGTTTTTGCTCACCCAGAAACGCTGGTGAAAGTAAAAGATGCTGAAGATCAGTTGGGTG
CACGAGTGGGTTACATCGAACTGGATCTCAACAGCGGTAAGATCCTTGAGAGTTTTCGCCCCGAAGAACG
TTTTCCAATGATGAGCACTTTTAAAGTTCTGCTATGTGGCGCGGTATTATCCCGTATTGACGCCGGGCAA
GAGCAACTCGGTCGCCGCATACACTATTCTCAGAATGACTTGGTTGAGTACTCACCAGTCACAGAAAAGC
ATCTTACGGATGGCATGACAGTAAGAGAATTATGCAGTGCTGCCATAACCATGAGTGATAACACTGCGGC
CAACTTACTTCTGACAACGATCGGAGGACCGAAGGAGCTAACCGCTTTTTTGCACAACATGGGGGATCAT
GTAACTCGCCTTGATCGTTGGGAACCGGAGCTGAATGAAGCCATACCAAACGACGAGCGTGACACCACGA
TGCCTGTAGCAATGGCAACAACGTTGCGCAAACTATTAACTGGCGAACTACTTACTCTAGCTTCCCGGCA
ACAATTAATAGACTGGATGGAGGCGGATAAAGTTGCAGGACCACTTCTGCGCTCGGCCCTTCCGGCTGGC
TGGTTTATTGCTGATAAATCTGGAGCCGGTGAGCGTGGAAGCCGCGGTATCATTGCAGCACTGGGGCCAG
ATGGTAAGCCCTCCCGTATCGTAGTTATCTACACGACGGGGAGTCAGGCAACTATGGATGAACGAAATAG
ACAGATCGCTGAGATAGGTGCCTCACTGATTAAGCATTGGTAACTGTCAGACCAAGTTTACTCATATATA
CTTTAGATTGATTTAAAACTTCATTTTTAATTTAAAAGGATCTAGGTGAAGATCCTTTTTGATAATCTCA
TGACCAAAATCCCTTAACGTGAGTTTTCGTTCCACTGAGCGTCAGACCCCGTAGAAAAGATCAAAGGATC
TTCTTGAGATCCTTTTTTTCTGCGCGTAATCTGCTGCTTGCAAACAAAAAAACCACCGCTACCAGCGGTG
GTTTGTTTGCCGGATCAAGAGCTACCAACTCTTTTTCCGAAGGTAACTGGCTTCAGCAGAGCGCAGATAC
CAAATACTGTTCTTCTAGTGTAGCCGTAGTTAGGCCACCACTTCAAGAACTCTGTAGCACCGCCTACATA
CCTCGCTCTGCTAATCCTGTTACCAGTGGCTGCTGCCAGTGGCGATAAGTCGTGTCTTACCGGGTTGGAC
TCAAGACGATAGTTACCGGATAAGGCGCAGCGGTCGGGCTGAACGGGGGGTTCGTGCACACAGCCCAGCT
TGGAGCGAACGACCTACACCGAACTGAGATACCTACAGCGTGAGCTATGAGAAAGCGCCACGCTTCCCGA
AGGGAGAAAGGCGGACAGGTATCCGGTAAGCGGCAGGGTCGGAACAGGAGAGCGCACGAGGGAGCTTCCA
GGGGGAAACGCCTGGTATCTTTATAGTCCTGTCGGGTTTCGCCACCTCTGACTTGAGCGTCGATTTTTGT
GATGCTCGTCAGGGGGGCGGAGCCTATGGAAAAACGCCAGCAACGCGGCCTTTTTACGGTTCCTGGCCTT
TTGCTGGCCTTTTGCTCACATGT
